Addgene plasmid #178117: PFN1_Halo_C_allele
Purpose: Donor vector for endogenous tagging of human PFN1 at the C-terminus with halotag
Depositing lab: iPSC Neurodegenerative Disease Initiative (iNDI) & Michael Ward. Depositing organization: National Institute of Neurological Disorders and Strokes (NINDS).
Backbone
  Vector backbone: pUC57-BsaI-Free
  Vector type: Donor vector
Growth in bacteria
  Bacterial resistance: Ampicillin, 100 μg/mL
  Growth temperature: 37°C
  Growth strain: DH5alpha
  Copy number: High Copy
Gene/Insert
  Gene/Insert name: Halotag (alt name: PFN1)
  Species: H. sapiens (human)
  Entrez Gene: PFN1 (a.k.a. ALS18)
  Cloning method: Unknown
Terms and licenses: Academic/Nonprofit Terms; Industry Terms: Not Available to Industry
How to cite: PFN1_Halo_C_allele was a gift from iPSC Neurodegenerative Disease Initiative (iNDI) & Michael Ward (Addgene plasmid # 178117 ; http://n2t.net/addgene:178117 ; RRID:Addgene_178117)
