[The description below was written by a language model from this plasmid's Addgene catalogue record and pLannotate feature annotations shown in this document.]
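Description:
PFN1_Halo_C_allele is a homology-directed repair donor plasmid built on the pUC57-BsaI-Free cloning backbone. It is intended to insert a HaloTag at the C-terminus of the endogenous human PFN1 gene, which encodes profilin-1, an actin-binding cytoskeletal regulator also known by the locus alias ALS18. The plasmid is about 4.4 kb and is propagated in E. coli from a high-copy ColE1/pUC-type origin, with selection through the β-lactamase (AmpR) gene and its native promoter. The other backbone annotations are typical pUC-family remnants with no role in the tagging function: the lac promoter, operator and CAP site, a lacZα fragment, and short lacI, rop and bom fragments.

The payload lies in the region following the lacZα fragment. A short annotated stretch of PFN1 coding sequence, consistent with the last part of the open reading frame, sits on the same strand a short distance upstream of a roughly 0.9 kb coding sequence. The annotation tool identifies that sequence as the bacterial haloalkane dehalogenase dhaA, the enzyme from which HaloTag was engineered, so this feature corresponds to the HaloTag named in the catalogue. The gap between the two features suggests a linker, but the record does not describe one. Unannotated sequence flanking the cassette presumably provides PFN1 genomic homology, although the arm boundaries are not stated. No mammalian promoter, selection marker or polyadenylation signal is annotated, which fits a design in which the fusion is expressed from the native PFN1 locus after integration. The record does not specify the nuclease or guide used with the donor. The resulting HaloTag fusion can bind chloroalkane ligands covalently, which supports imaging, pulse-labelling or capture of endogenous profilin-1. The depositing initiative's name points to work on neurodegenerative disease in iPSCs.
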