Features (pLannotate 1.2.2; 12 found; start..end, strand, type, name):
    325..341     -  protein_bind   lac operator: The lac repressor binds to the lac operator to inhibit transcription in E. coli. This inhibition can be relieved by adding lactose or isopropyl-β-D-thiogalactopyranoside (IPTG). lac repressor encoded by lacI
    349..379     -  promoter       lac promoter: promoter for the E. coli lac operon
    394..415     -  protein_bind   CAP binding site: CAP binding activates transcription in the presence of cAMP. E. coli catabolite activator protein
    428..520     -  CDS            lacI (fragment): lac repressor; lacI; The lac repressor binds to the lac operator to inhibit transcription in E. coli. This inhibition can be relieved by adding lactose or isopropyl-β-D-thiogalactopyranoside (IPTG).
    703..1291    -  rep_origin     ori: high-copy-number ColE1/pMB1/pBR322/pUC origin of replication
   1462..2322    -  CDS            AmpR: β-lactamase; bla; confers resistance to ampicillin, carbenicillin, and related antibiotics
   2323..2427    -  promoter       AmpR promoter: bla
   2522..2557    +  CDS            rop (fragment): Rop protein, which maintains plasmids at low copy number; rop
   2659..2758    +  misc_feature   bom (fragment): basis of mobility region from pBR322
   2764..2921    -  CDS            lacZα (fragment): LacZα fragment of β-galactosidase; lacZ fragment
   3260..3352    +  CDS            PFN1 (fragment): PROF1_HUMAN - Experimental evidence at protein level: Swiss-Prot protein existence level 1. Binds to actin and affects the structure of the cytoskeleton. At high concentrations, profilin prevents the polymerization of actin, whereas it enhances it at low concentrations. By binding to PIP2, it inhibits the formation of IP3 and DG. Inhibits androgen receptor (AR) and HTT aggregation and binding of G-actin is essential for its inhibition of AR. From Homo sapiens (Human).
   3398..4273    +  CDS            dhaA: DHAA_PSEPV - Experimental evidence at protein level: Swiss-Prot protein existence level 1. Catalyzes hydrolytic cleavage of carbon-halogen bonds in halogenated aliphatic compounds, leading to the formation of the corresponding primary alcohols, halide ions and protons. Has a broad substrate specificity, as it is able to dehalogenate mono- and di- chlorinated and brominated alkanes (up to at least C10), and the two isomers of 1,3-dichloropropene to 3-chloroallyl alcohol; the highest activity was found with 1,2-dibromoethane, while no activity was observed with the analog 1,2-dichloroethane. Fro
>Addgene plasmid #178117 | PFN1_Halo_C_allele | addgene full sequence | sequence record 349360 | Addgene NGS Result
CACCTCCCCCTACCCATATCCCTCCCGTGTGTGGTTGGAAAACTTTTGTTTTTTGGGGTTTTTTTTTTCT
GAATAAAAAAGATTCTACTAACAAGGTGCTGTGTGATTTGAGCTTGGGTGTCAGAATGGGGGATAGGCAC
TGTGACTTGCCTCCTTTATCGTGGCTTGGGAGCAGGGAGGTTGAGGTACTACAAGGTGCAGGAATTTGAG
CTTCTGGCCAGGTGGCCCTGCCCCTCCACAGTGGCAGGATCCCGGGCCCGTCGACTGCAGAGGCCTGCAT
GCAAGCTTGGCGTAATCATGGTCATAGCTGTTTCCTGTGTGAAATTGTTATCCGCTCACAATTCCACACA
ACATACGAGCCGGAAGCATAAAGTGTAAAGCCTGGGGTGCCTAATGAGTGAGCTAACTCACATTAATTGC
GTTGCGCTCACTGCCCGCTTTCCAGTCGGGAAACCTGTCGTGCCAGCTGCATTAATGAATCGGCCAACGC
GCGGGGAGAGGCGGTTTGCGTATTGGGCGCTCTTCCGCTTCCTCGCTCACTGACTCGCTGCGCTCGGTCG
TTCGGCTGCGGCGAGCGGTATCAGCTCACTCAAAGGCGGTAATACGGTTATCCACAGAATCAGGGGATAA
CGCAGGAAAGAACATGTGAGCAAAAGGCCAGCAAAAGGCCAGGAACCGTAAAAAGGCCGCGTTGCTGGCG
TTTTTCCATAGGCTCCGCCCCCCTGACGAGCATCACAAAAATCGACGCTCAAGTCAGAGGTGGCGAAACC
CGACAGGACTATAAAGATACCAGGCGTTTCCCCCTGGAAGCTCCCTCGTGCGCTCTCCTGTTCCGACCCT
GCCGCTTACCGGATACCTGTCCGCCTTTCTCCCTTCGGGAAGCGTGGCGCTTTCTCATAGCTCACGCTGT
AGGTATCTCAGTTCGGTGTAGGTCGTTCGCTCCAAGCTGGGCTGTGTGCACGAACCCCCCGTTCAGCCCG
ACCGCTGCGCCTTATCCGGTAACTATCGTCTTGAGTCCAACCCGGTAAGACACGACTTATCGCCACTGGC
AGCAGCCACTGGTAACAGGATTAGCAGAGCGAGGTATGTAGGCGGTGCTACAGAGTTCTTGAAGTGGTGG
CCTAACTACGGCTACACTAGAAGAACAGTATTTGGTATCTGCGCTCTGCTGAAGCCAGTTACCTTCGGAA
AAAGAGTTGGTAGCTCTTGATCCGGCAAACAAACCACCGCTGGTAGCGGTGGTTTTTTTGTTTGCAAGCA
GCAGATTACGCGCAGAAAAAAAGGATCTCAAGAAGATCCTTTGATCTTTTCTACGGGGTCTGACGCTCAG
TGGAACGAAAACTCACGTTAAGGGATTTTGGTCATGAGATTATCAAAAAGGATCTTCACCTAGATCCTTT
TAAATTAAAAATGAAGTTTTAAATCAATCTAAAGTATATATGAGTAAACTTGGTCTGACAGTTACCAATG
CTTAATCAGTGAGGCACCTATCTCAGCGATCTGTCTATTTCGTTCATCCATAGTTGCCTGACTCCCCGTC
GTGTAGATAACTACGATACGGGAGGGCTTACCATCTGGCCCCAGTGCTGCAATGATACCGCGAGATCCAC
GCTCACCGGCTCCAGATTTATCAGCAATAAACCAGCCAGCCGGAAGGGCCGAGCGCAGAAGTGGTCCTGC
AACTTTATCCGCCTCCATCCAGTCTATTAATTGTTGCCGGGAAGCTAGAGTAAGTAGTTCGCCAGTTAAT
AGTTTGCGCAACGTTGTTGCCATTGCTACAGGCATCGTGGTGTCACGCTCGTCGTTTGGTATGGCTTCAT
TCAGCTCCGGTTCCCAACGATCAAGGCGAGTTACATGATCCCCCATGTTGTGCAAAAAAGCGGTTAGCTC
CTTCGGTCCTCCGATCGTTGTCAGAAGTAAGTTGGCCGCAGTGTTATCACTCATGGTTATGGCAGCACTG
CATAATTCTCTTACTGTCATGCCATCCGTAAGATGCTTTTCTGTGACTGGTGAGTACTCAACCAAGTCAT
TCTGAGAATAGTGTATGCGGCGACCGAGTTGCTCTTGCCCGGCGTCAATACGGGATAATACCGCGCCACA
TAGCAGAACTTTAAAAGTGCTCATCATTGGAAAACGTTCTTCGGGGCGAAAACTCTCAAGGATCTTACCG
CTGTTGAGATCCAGTTCGATGTAACCCACTCGTGCACCCAACTGATCTTCAGCATCTTTTACTTTCACCA
GCGTTTCTGGGTGAGCAAAAACAGGAAGGCAAAATGCCGCAAAAAAGGGAATAAGGGCGACACGGAAATG
TTGAATACTCATACTCTTCCTTTTTCAATATTATTGAAGCATTTATCAGGGTTATTGTCTCATGAGCGGA
TACATATTTGAATGTATTTAGAAAAATAAACAAATAGGGGTTCCGCGCACATTTCCCCGAAAAGTGCCAC
CTGACGTCTAAGAAACCATTATTATCATGACATTAACCTATAAAAATAGGCGTATCACGAGGCCCTTTCG
TCTCGCGCGTTTCGGTGATGACGGTGAAAACCTCTGACACATGCAGCTCCCGGAGACGGTCACAGCTTGT
CTGTAAGCGGATGCCGGGAGCAGACAAGCCCGTCAGGGCGCGTCAGCGGGTGTTGGCGGGTGTCGGGGCT
GGCTTAACTATGCGGCATCAGAGCAGATTGTACTGAGAGTGCACCATATGCGGTGTGAAATACCGCACAG
ATGCGTAAGGAGAAAATACCGCATCAGGCGCCATTCGCCATTCAGGCTGCGCAACTGTTGGGAAGGGCGA
TCGGTGCGGGCCTCTTCGCTATTACGCCAGCTGGCGAAAGGGGGATGTGCTGCAAGGCGATTAAGTTGGG
TAACGCCAGGGTTTTCCCAGTCACGACGTTGTAAAACGACGGCCAGTGAATTCGAGCTCGGTACCTCGCG
AATGCATCTAGAAACCTGGAGGTGGCATGCACATCCACAGCCCTTTCTAGCCTGAACACATGAATCAACA
GTCTATGAGCCTTTGACCCCTAAGTTTTTAGTCTGTTCCTCTCCAGCGTTTAAGCTTGATTTTCCTCTTT
TGAAAAGCCTTATTGTTTCAGGGTGACTGACAGCCTGCCTGTGTGTGGTGGGGGGGCGGGTTGGGAGAGA
TGAGGTTGGGTTACAGCCCCCAGGGCTGGACAGCTGCTGAACAGCTGGCAGGGGGTGGAATTGTGACACC
TGGATCCTAGCCTCCTTTCTCTTTCCTCCTCCTCCAGCGCTAGTCCTGCTGATGGGCAAAGAAGGTGTCC
ACGGTGGTTTGATCAACAAGAAATGTTATGAAATGGCCTCCCACCTTCGGCGTTCCCAGTACGGTGGAGG
AGGTTCTGGAGGCGGTGGAAGTGGTGGCGGAGGTAGCGCCGAGATCGGCACCGGCTTTCCCTTCGATCCT
CACTACGTGGAAGTGCTGGGCGAGAGAATGCACTATGTGGACGTGGGCCCCAGAGATGGAACCCCTGTGC
TGTTTCTGCACGGCAACCCTACCAGCAGCTACGTGTGGCGGAACATCATCCCTCACGTGGCCCCTACACA
CAGATGTATCGCCCCTGACCTGATCGGCATGGGCAAGAGCGATAAGCCCGACCTGGGCTACTTCTTCGAC
GACCACGTGCGGTTCATGGACGCCTTTATTGAGGCCCTCGGCCTGGAAGAGGTGGTGCTGGTTATTCACG
ATTGGGGCAGCGCCCTGGGATTCCACTGGGCCAAGAGAAACCCCGAGAGAGTGAAGGGAATCGCCTTCAT
GGAATTCATCAGGCCCATTCCTACCTGGGACGAGTGGCCTGAGTTCGCCAGAGAGACATTCCAGGCCTTC
AGAACCACCGACGTGGGCAGAAAGCTGATCATCGACCAGAACGTGTTCATCGAGGGCACCCTGCCTATGG
GAGTCGTCAGACCACTGACCGAGGTGGAAATGGACCACTACAGAGAGCCCTTTCTGAACCCCGTGGACCG
GGAACCTCTTTGGAGATTCCCCAACGAGCTGCCCATTGCCGGCGAGCCTGCTAATATTGTGGCCCTGGTG
GAAGAGTACATGGACTGGCTGCATCAGAGCCCCGTGCCTAAGCTGCTGTTTTGGGGAACACCCGGCGTGC
TGATTCCTCCTGCTGAAGCTGCCAGACTGGCCAAGAGCCTGCCTAATTGCAAGGCCGTGGATATCGGCCC
TGGCCTGAATCTGCTGCAAGAGGACAACCCCGATCTGATCGGCTCCGAGATTGCCAGATGGCTGAGCACC
CTGGAAATCAGCGGATAACCTCGTCTGTCCCTTCCCCTTCACCGCTCCCCACAGCTTTGCACCCCTTTCC
TCCCCATACACACACAAACCATTTTATTTTTTGGGCCATTACCCCATACCCCTTATTGCTGCCAAAACCA
CATGGGCTGGGGGCCAGGGCTGGATGGACAGA
