>Addgene plasmid #178117 | PFN1_Halo_C_allele | depositor partial sequence | sequence record 345754 | insert
AACCTGGAGGTGGCATGCACATCCACAGCCCTTTCTAGCCTGAACACATGAATCAACAGTCTATGAGCCT
TTGACCCCTAAGTTTTTAGTCTGTTCCTCTCCAGCGTTTAAGCTTGATTTTCCTCTTTTGAAAAGCCTTA
TTGTTTCAGGGTGACTGACAGCCTGCCTGTGTGTGGTGGGGGGGCGGGTTGGGAGAGATGAGGTTGGGTT
ACAGCCCCCAGGGCTGGACAGCTGCTGAACAGCTGGCAGGGGGTGGAATTGTGACACCTGGATCCTAGCC
TCCTTTCTCTTTCCTCCTCCTCCAGCGCTAGTCCTGCTGATGGGCAAAGAAGGTGTCCACGGTGGTTTGA
TCAACAAGAAATGTTATGAAATGGCCTCCCACCTTCGGCGTTCCCAGTACGGTGGAGGAGGTTCTGGAGG
CGGTGGAAGTGGTGGCGGAGGTAGCGCCGAGATCGGCACCGGCTTTCCCTTCGATCCTCACTACGTGGAA
GTGCTGGGCGAGAGAATGCACTATGTGGACGTGGGCCCCAGAGATGGAACCCCTGTGCTGTTTCTGCACG
GCAACCCTACCAGCAGCTACGTGTGGCGGAACATCATCCCTCACGTGGCCCCTACACACAGATGTATCGC
CCCTGACCTGATCGGCATGGGCAAGAGCGATAAGCCCGACCTGGGCTACTTCTTCGACGACCACGTGCGG
TTCATGGACGCCTTTATTGAGGCCCTCGGCCTGGAAGAGGTGGTGCTGGTTATTCACGATTGGGGCAGCG
CCCTGGGATTCCACTGGGCCAAGAGAAACCCCGAGAGAGTGAAGGGAATCGCCTTCATGGAATTCATCAG
GCCCATTCCTACCTGGGACGAGTGGCCTGAGTTCGCCAGAGAGACATTCCAGGCCTTCAGAACCACCGAC
GTGGGCAGAAAGCTGATCATCGACCAGAACGTGTTCATCGAGGGCACCCTGCCTATGGGAGTCGTCAGAC
CACTGACCGAGGTGGAAATGGACCACTACAGAGAGCCCTTTCTGAACCCCGTGGACCGGGAACCTCTTTG
GAGATTCCCCAACGAGCTGCCCATTGCCGGCGAGCCTGCTAATATTGTGGCCCTGGTGGAAGAGTACATG
GACTGGCTGCATCAGAGCCCCGTGCCTAAGCTGCTGTTTTGGGGAACACCCGGCGTGCTGATTCCTCCTG
CTGAAGCTGCCAGACTGGCCAAGAGCCTGCCTAATTGCAAGGCCGTGGATATCGGCCCTGGCCTGAATCT
GCTGCAAGAGGACAACCCCGATCTGATCGGCTCCGAGATTGCCAGATGGCTGAGCACCCTGGAAATCAGC
GGATAACCTCGTCTGTCCCTTCCCCTTCACCGCTCCCCACAGCTTTGCACCCCTTTCCTCCCCATACACA
CACAAACCATTTTATTTTTTGGGCCATTACCCCATACCCCTTATTGCTGCCAAAACCACATGGGCTGGGG
GCCAGGGCTGGATGGACAGACACCTCCCCCTACCCATATCCCTCCCGTGTGTGGTTGGAAAACTTTTGTT
TTTTGGGGTTTTTTTTTTCTGAATAAAAAAGATTCTACTAACAAGGTGCTGTGTGATTTGAGCTTGGGTG
TCAGAATGGGGGATAGGCACTGTGACTTGCCTCCTTTATCGTGGCTTGGGAGCAGGGAGGTTGAGGTACT
ACAAGGTGCAGGAATTTGAGCTTCTGGCCAGGTGGCCCTGCCCCTCCACAGTGGCA
